>Addgene plasmid #127792 | pMH-HT_CtCHAD-R385A-K386A-K389A-K390A | addgene full sequence | sequence record 249744 | Addgene NGS Result
TGGCGAATGGG
[124 nt withheld, positions 12-135]
C
[91 nt withheld, positions 137-227]
A
[49 nt withheld, positions 229-277]
CCTTTGACGTTGGAGTCCACGTTCTTT
[37 nt withheld, positions 305-341]
ACCCTATCTCGGTCTATTCTTTTGATTTATAAGGGATTTTGCCGATTTCGGCCTATTGGTTAAAAAATGA
GCTGATTTAACAAAAATTTAACGCGAATTTTAACAAAATATTAACGCTTACAATTTAGGTGGCACTTTTC
GGGGAAATGTGCGCGGAACCCCTATTTGTTTATTTTTCTAAATACATTCAAATATGTATCCGCTCATGAA
TTAATTCTTAGAAAAACTCATCGAGCATCAAATGAAACTGCAATTTATTCATATCAGGATTATCAATACC
ATATTTTTGAAAAAGCCGTTTCTGTAATGAAGGAGAAAACTCACCGAGGCAGTTCCATAGGATGGCAAGA
TCCTGGTATCGGTCTGCGATTCCGACTCGTCCAACATCAATACAACCTATTAATTTCCCCTCGTCAAAAA
TAAGGTTATCAAGTGAGAAATCACCATGAGTGACGACTGAATCCGGTGAGAATGGCAAAAGTTTATGCAT
TTCTTTCCAGACTTGTTCAACAGGCCAGCCATTACGCTCGTCATCAAAATCACTCGCATCAACCAAACCG
TTATTCATTCGTGATTGCGCCTGAGCGAGACGAAATACGCGATCGCTGTTAAAAGGACAATTACAAACAG
GAATCGAATGCAACCGGCGCAGGAACACTGCCAGCGCATCAACAATATTTTCACCTGAATCAGGATATTC
TTCTAATACCTGGAATGCTGTTTTCCCGGGGATCGCAGTGGTGAGTAACCATGCATCATCAGGAGTACGG
ATAAAATGCTTGATGGTCGGAAGAGGCATAAATTCCGTCAGCCAGTTTAGTCTGACCATCTCATCTGTAA
CATCATTGGCAACGCTACCTTTGCCATGTTTCAGAAACAACTCTGGCGCATCGGGCTTCCCATACAATCG
ATAGATTGTCGCACCTGATTGCCCGACATTATCGCGAGCCCATTTATACCCATATAAATCAGCATCCATG
TTGGAATTTAATCGCGGCCTAGAGCAAGACGTTTCCCGTTGAATATGGCTCATAACACCCCTTGTATTAC
TGTTTATGTAAGCAGACAGTTTTATTGTTCATGACCAAAATCCCTTAACGTGAGTTTTCGTTCCACTGAG
CGTCAGACCCCGTAGAAAAGATCAAAGGATCTTCTTGAGATCCTTTTTTTCTGCGCGTAATCTGCTGCTT
GCAAACAAAAAAACCACCGCTACCAGCGGTGGTTTGTTTGCCGGATCAAGAGCTACCAACTCTTTTTCCG
AAGGTAACTGGCTTCAGCAGAGCGCAGATACCAAATACTGTCCTTCTAGTGTAGCCGTAGTTAGGCCACC
ACTTCAAGAACTCTGTAGCACCGCCTACATACCTCGCTCTGCTAATCCTGTTACCAGTGGCTGCTGCCAG
TGGCGATAAGTCGTGTCTTACCGGGTTGGACTCAAGACGATAGTTACCGGATAAGGCGCAGCGGTCGGGC
TGAACGGGGGGTTCGTGCACACAGCCCAGCTTGGAGCGAACGACCTACACCGAACTGAGATACCTACAGC
GTGAGCTATGAGAAAGCGCCACGCTTCCCGAAGGGAGAAAGGCGGACAGGTATCCGGTAAGCGGCAGGGT
CGGAACAGGAGAGCGCACGAGGGAGCTTCCAGGGGGAAACGCCTGGTATCTTTATAGTCCTGTCGGGTTT
CGCCACCTCTGACTTGAGCGTCGATTTTTGTGATGCTCGTCAGGGGGGCGGAGCCTATGGAAAAACGCCA
GCAACGCGGCCTTTTTACGGTTCCTGGCCTTTTGCTGGCCTTTTGCTCACATGTTCTTTCCTGCGTTATC
CCCTGATTCTGTGGATAACCGTATTACCGCCTTTGAGTGAGCTGATACCGCTCGCCGCAGCCGAACGACC
GAGCGCAGCGAGTCAGTGAGCGAGGAAGCGGAAGAGCGCCTGATGCGGTATTTTCTCCTTACGCATCTGT
GCGGTATTTCACACCGCAATGGTGCACTCTCAGTACAATCTGCTCTGATGCCGCATAGTTAAGCCAGTAT
ACACTCCGCTATCGCTACGTGACTGGGTCATGGCTGCGCCCCGACACCCGCCAACACCCGCTGACGCGCC
CTGACGGGCTTGTCTGCTCCCGGCATCCGCTTACAGACAAGCTGTGACCGTCTCCGGGAGCTGCATGTGT
CAGAGGTTTTCACCGTCATCACCGAAACGCGCGAGGCAGCTGCGGTAAAGCTCATCAGCGTGGTCGTGAA
GCGATTCACAGATGTCTGCCTGTTCATCCGCGTCCAGCTCGTTGAGTTTCTCCAGAAGCGTTAATGTCTG
GCTTCTGATAAAGCGGGCCATGTTAAGGGCGGTTTTTTCCTGTTTGGTCACTGATGCCTCCGTGTAAGGG
GGATTTCTGTTCATGGGGGTAATGATACCGATGAAACGAGAGAGGATGCTCACGATACGGGTTACTGATG
ATGAACATGCCCGGTTACTGGAACGTTGTGAGGGTAAACAACTGGCGGTATGGATGCGGCGGGACCAGAG
AAAAATCACTCAGGGTCAATGCCAGCGCTTCGTTAATACAGATGTAGGTGTTCCACAGGGTAGCCAGCAG
CATCCTGCGATGCAGATCCGGAACATAATGGTGCAGGGCGCTGACTTCCGCGTTTCCAGACTTTACGAAA
CACGGAAACCGAAGACCATTCATGTTGTTGCTCAGGTCGCAGACGTTTTGCAGCAGCAGTCGCTTCACGT
TCGCTCGCGTATCGGTGATTCATTCTGCTAACCAGTAAGGCAACCCCGCCAGCCTAGCCGGGTCCTCAAC
GACAGGAGCACGATCATGCGCACCCGTGGGGCCGCCATGCCGGCGATAATGGCCTGCTTCTCGCCGAAAC
GTTTGGTGGCGGGACCAGTGACGAAGGCTTGAGCGAGGGCGTGCAAGATTCCGAATACCGCAAGCGACAG
GCCGATCATCGTCGCGCTCCAGCGAAAGCGGTCCTCGCCGAAAATGACCCAGAGCGCTGCCGGCACCTGT
CCTACGAGTTGCATGATAAAGAAGACAGTCATAAGTGCGGCGACGATAGTCATGCCCCGCGCCCACCGGA
AGGAGCTGACTGGGTTGAAGGCTCTCAAGGGCATCGGTCGAGATCCCGGTGCCTAATGAGTGAGCTAACT
TACATTAATTGCGTTGCGCTCACTGCCCGCTTTCCAGTCGGGAAACCTGTCGTGCCAGCTGCATTAATGA
ATCGGCCAACGCGCGGGGAGAGGCGGTTTGCGTATTGGGCGCCAGGGTGGTTTTTCTTTTCACCAGTGAG
ACGGGCAACAGCTGATTGCCCTTCACCGCCTGGCCCTGAGAGAGTTGCAGCAAGCGGTCCACGCTGGTTT
GCCCCAGCAGGCGAAAATCCTGTTTGATGGTGGTTAACGGCGGGATATAACATGAGCTGTCTTCGGTATC
GTCGTATCCCACTACCGAGATATCCGCACCAACGCGCAGCCCGGACTCGGTAATGGCGCGCATTGCGCCC
AGCGCCATCTGATCGTTGGCAACCAGCATCGCAGTGGGAACGATGCCCTCATTCAGCATTTGCATGGTTT
GTTGAAAACCGGACATGGCACTCCAGTCGCCTTCCCGTTCCGCTATCGGCTGAATTTGATTGCGAGTGAG
ATATTTATGCCAGCCAGCCAGACGCAGACGCGCCGAGACAGAACTTAATGGGCCCGCTAACAGCGCGATT
TGCTGGTGACCCAATGCGACCAGATGCTCCACGCCCAGTCGCGTACCGTCTTCATGGGAGAAAATAATAC
TGTTGATGGGTGTCTGGTCAGAGACATCAAGAAATAACGCCGGAACATTAGTGCAGGCAGCTTCCACAGC
AATGGCATCCTGGTCATCCAGCGGATAGTTAATGATCAGCCCACTGACGCGTTGCGCGAGAAGATTGTGC
ACCGCCGCTTTACAGGCTTCGACGCCGCTTCGTTCTACCATCGACACCACCACGCTGGCACCCAGTTGAT
CGGCGCGAGATTTAATCGCCGCGACAATTTGCGACGGCGCGTGCAGGGCCAGACTGGAGGTGGCAACGCC
AATCAGCAACGACTGTTTGCCCGCCAGTTGTTGTGCCACGCGGTTGGGAATGTAATTCAGCTCCGCCATC
GCCGCTTCCACTTTTTCCCGCGTTTTCGCAGAAACGTGGCTGGCCTGGTTCACCACGCGGGAAACGGTCT
GATAAGAGACACCGGCATACTCTGCGACATCGTATAACGTTACTGGTTTCACATTCACCACCCTGAATTG
ACTCTCTTCCGGGCGCTATCATGCCATACCGCGAAAGGTTTTGCGCCATTCGATGGTGTCCGGGATCTCG
ACGCTCTCCCTTATGCGACTCCTGCATTAGGAAGCAGCCCAGTAGTAGGTTGAGGCCGTTGAGCACCGCC
GCCGCAAGGAATGGTGCATGCAAGGAGATGGCGCCCAACAGTCCCCCGGCCACGGGGCCTGCCACCATAC
CCACGCCGAAACAAGCGCTCATGAGCCCGAAGTGGCGAGCCCGATCTTCCCCATCGGTGATGTCGGCGAT
ATAGGCGCCAGCAACCGCACCTGTGGCGCCGGTGATGCCGGCCACGATGCGTCCGGCGTAGAGGATCGAG
ATCTCGATCCCGCGAAATTAATACGACTCACTATAGGGGAATTGTGAGCGGATAACAATTCCCCTCTAGA
AATAATTTTGTTTAACTTTAAGAAGGAGATATACCATGAAACATCACCATCACCATCACCCCATGAGCGA
TTACGACATCCCCACTACTGAGAATCTTTATTTTCAGGGCGCCATGGCTAGTAAGTTGCGCCTTCAGTTA
GACGCACATGCGAGCATCCACGAAAACGTGCGTCGCTTGCTTCAATTTACAACATCAATCATGGAGGCAA
ACGAAGAGGGTATTCGTAAGGATATTGACAGCGAGTTTCTGCACGACTTTCGCGTCGCCATTCGTCGTAG
CCGTTCCATCCTTCGTTTGTTAAACGGGGTATTCGACCCTGAAAAAACTGCATGGATGTTAGCAGGTTTA
CGTGAACTTGGGAAGCGCACGAATGACTTACGTGACAGTGATGTATACCTTTTGCGTCGTGAAGAATACA
CTTCATTACTTCCACCTAGCTTGCGCCCTGCCTTGGACCCATTCTTCAGCGACCTGGAAGCAGACAAACG
CTTGCACCACCGTCAATTTTGTCGTTACCTGACGGGACGCGAATACTCGGGGTTCATGACGAGCTTAAAA
GAATTTATCGCCGAAGGTGAACTGCCCGATCCCGAAACAGCCCCTTTGGCCGCAGAACCGACTGGTGATG
TCGCAGCTAAGACGATCGCCGCAGCCTTAGCGGCGGTTCTGGTCCACGGACGCCGCACGGGTTCAGAGAC
TTCTGATGCGGAATTGCACGAATTGCGTATTGATTGTAAAAAACTTCGCTACCTGTTAGAATTTTTCGCG
TCATTGTTTCCACCAAAAGCGACTGCGCAAGTGCTGCGTCAAATGAAAACTCTGCAAGACAACCTGGGGA
CCTTTGTTGACTTGACGGTACAAATGGAGTTTTTGCAGTCACGTTTAGAAACAATTCCCGCTGATCGCGG
GGGTATTAGTGAGGCGGCAGCTATCGGTGGACTGTTGACGACGTTATATCGCAAACGTGAAAAGGTGCGT
GAACACTTCCACGAAATTTTTTCCGGGTTCGATTCTAACGAGACCGGAGAGCTTTTCGATGAGCTGTTAA
CCGGGTTAGCGTGACTCGAGCACCACCACCACCACCACTGAGATCCGGCTGCTAACAAAGCCCGAAAGGA
AGCTGAGTTGGCTGCTGCCACCGCTGAGCAATAACTAGCATAACCCCTTGGGGCCTCTAAACGGGTCTTG
AGGGGTTTTTTGCTGAAAGGAGGAACTATATCCGGAT
Features (pLannotate 1.2.2; 20 found; start..end, strand, type, name):
     12..440     +  rep_origin     f1 ori (sequence partly withheld): f1 bacteriophage origin of replication; arrow indicates direction of (+) strand synthesis
    493..550     +  promoter       AmpR promoter (fragment): bla
    559..1374    -  CDS            KanR: aminoglycoside phosphotransferase; aph(3')-Ia; confers resistance to kanamycin in bacteria or G418 (Geneticin®) in eukaryotes
   1496..2084    +  rep_origin     ori: high-copy-number ColE1/pMB1/pBR322/pUC origin of replication
   2270..2409    -  misc_feature   bom: basis of mobility region from pBR322
   2511..2702    -  CDS            rop: Rop protein, which maintains plasmids at low copy number; rop
   2719..3099    +  CDS            YPB1_ECOLX: Protein predicted: Swiss-Prot protein existence level 4. From Escherichia coli.
   3171..3462    -  CDS            TcR (fragment): tetracycline efflux protein; tet; confers resistance to tetracycline
   3477..3498    -  protein_bind   CAP binding site: CAP binding activates transcription in the presence of cAMP. E. coli catabolite activator protein
   3511..4593    -  CDS            lacI: lac repressor; lacI; The lac repressor binds to the lac operator to inhibit transcription in E. coli. This inhibition can be relieved by adding lactose or isopropyl-β-D-thiogalactopyranoside (IPTG).
   4594..4671    -  promoter       lacI promoter: lacI
   4679..4958    -  CDS            TcR (fragment): tetracycline efflux protein; tet; confers resistance to tetracycline
   4980..4998    +  promoter       T7 promoter: promoter for bacteriophage T7 RNA polymerase
   4999..5023    +  protein_bind   lac operator: The lac repressor binds to the lac operator to inhibit transcription in E. coli. This inhibition can be relieved by adding lactose or isopropyl-β-D-thiogalactopyranoside (IPTG). lac repressor encoded by lacI
   5038..5060    +  RBS            RBS: efficient ribosome binding site from bacteriophage T7 gene 10 (Olins and Rangwala, 1989)
   5073..5091    +  CDS            7xHis (fragment): 6xHis affinity tag
   5120..5140    +  CDS            capTEV™ (fragment): composite tag for in vivo biotinylation, TEV protease cleavage, and 6xHis tagging
   6102..6119    +  CDS            9xHis (fragment): 9xHis affinity tag
   6129..6178    +  CDS            SET1 (fragment): solubility-enhancement tag derived from T7 phage gene 10B
   6186..6233    +  terminator     T7 terminator: transcription terminator for bacteriophage T7 RNA polymerase
