[The description below was written by a language model from this plasmid's Addgene catalogue record and pLannotate feature annotations shown in this document.]
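Description:
pMH-HT_CtCHAD-R385A-K386A-K389A-K390A is a bacterial expression plasmid of about 6.3 kb, built on the pMH-HT backbone, for producing a mutant CHAD domain from Chlorobium tepidum in E. coli. The annotated features give it a pET-like architecture. It replicates from a ColE1/pMB1-type origin accompanied by the bom region and the rop gene, which fits the low copy number given in the catalogue entry. An f1 phage origin is also present. Selection is by kanamycin through an aph(3')-Ia aminoglycoside phosphotransferase gene. Short tetracycline-resistance fragments flanking the lacI region appear to be non-functional remnants of the backbone.

The expression cassette consists of a T7 promoter followed directly by a lac operator and the T7 gene 10 ribosome binding site, and it ends in a T7 terminator. The plasmid also carries lacI under its own promoter. Transcription therefore needs a host that supplies T7 RNA polymerase, and it is repressed until IPTG is added. The 951 bp insert lies between retained NcoI and XhoI sites and encodes residues 208–522 of the CT0884 protein (Q8KE09), which is the CHAD domain. Arg385, Lys386, Lys389 and Lys390 are all replaced by alanine. An N-terminal 6xHis tag and a TEV protease cleavage site allow affinity purification and later removal of the tag. The feature table also detects a His-tag-like fragment downstream of the insert, but the record does not say whether this is translated as part of the protein.

The associated publication characterises CHAD domains as inorganic polyphosphate-binding modules. The construct is thus suited to making recombinant protein for comparison with the wild-type domain, presumably to test the role of this cluster of basic residues, although the record does not state that purpose.
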