Addgene plasmid #127792: pMH-HT_CtCHAD-R385A-K386A-K389A-K390A
Purpose: Expresses a CtCHAD mutant protein in E. coli cells
Depositing lab: Michael Hothorn. Depositing organization: University of Geneva. Publication: Molecular characterization of CHAD domains as inorganic polyphosphate-binding modules. Lorenzo-Orts L, Hohmann U, Zhu J, Hothorn M. Life Sci Alliance. 2019 May 27;2(3). pii: 2/3/e201900385. doi: 10.26508/lsa.201900385. Print 2019 Jun. PubMed 31133615.
Backbone
  Vector backbone: pMH-HT
  Backbone manufacturer: Michael Hothorn
  Backbone size w/o insert (bp): 5311
  Total vector size (bp): 6262
  Vector type: Bacterial Expression
Growth in bacteria
  Bacterial resistance: Kanamycin, 50 μg/mL
  Growth temperature: 37°C
  Growth strain: DH5alpha
  Copy number: Low Copy
Gene/Insert
  Gene/Insert name: CtCHAD (alt name: Q8KE09)
  Species: Chlorobium tepidum
  Insert size (bp): 951
  Mutation: Residues 208-522 (CHAD domain), mutations in Arg385, Lys386, Lys389 and Lys390 to Ala
  Entrez Gene: CT0884 (a.k.a. CT0884)
  Tag / fusion protein: 6xHis tag + TEV cleavage site (N terminal on insert)
  Cloning method: Restriction Enzyme; 5′ cloning site NcoI (not destroyed); 3′ cloning site XhoI (not destroyed)
  Sequencing primers: 5′ TGCGTCCGGCGTAGAGGATCGAGATCT; 3′ CAGCTTCCTTTCGGGCTTTGTTAGCAG
Terms and licenses: Academic/Nonprofit Terms; Industry Terms: Not Available to Industry
How to cite: pMH-HT_CtCHAD-R385A-K386A-K389A-K390A was a gift from Michael Hothorn (Addgene plasmid # 127792 ; http://n2t.net/addgene:127792 ; RRID:Addgene_127792)
